>Addgene plasmid #103552 | LSB-hsa-miR-484 | depositor full sequence | sequence record 196152 | Full Sequence
AATTGAGGGGATAACGCAGGAAAGAACATGTGAGCAAAAGGCCAGCAAAAGGCCAGGAACCGTAAAAAGG
CCGCGTTGCTGGCGTTTTTCCATAGGCTCCGCCCCCCTGACGAGCATCACAAAAATCGACGCTCAAGTCA
GAGGTGGCGAAACCCGACAGGACTATAAAGATACCAGGCGTTTCCCCCTGGAAGCTCCCTCGTGCGCTCT
CCTGTTCCGACCCTGCCGCTTACCGGATACCTGTCCGCCTTTCTCCCTTCGGGAAGCGTGGCGCTTTCTC
ATAGCTCACGCTGTAGGTATCTCAGTTCGGTGTAGGTCGTTCGCTCCAAGCTGGGCTGTGTGCACGAACC
CCCCGTTCAGCCCGACCGCTGCGCCTTATCCGGTAACTATCGTCTTGAGTCCAACCCGGTAAGACACGAC
TTATCGCCACTGGCAGCAGCCACTGGTAACAGGATTAGCAGAGCGAGGTATGTAGGCGGTGCTACAGAGT
TCTTGAAGTGGTGGCCTAACTACGGCTACACTAGAAGAACAGTATTTGGTATCTGCGCTCTGCTGAAGCC
AGTTACCTTCGGAAAAAGAGTTGGTAGCTCTTGATCCGGCAAACAAACCACCGCTGGTAGCGGTGGTTTT
TTTGTTTGCAAGCAGCAGATTACGCGCAGAAAAAAAGGATCTCAAGAAGATCCTTTGATCTTTTCTACGG
GGTCTGACGCTCAGTGGAACGAAAACTCACGTTAAGGGATTTTGGTCATGAGATTATCAAAAAGGATCTT
CACCTAGATCCTTTTAAATTAAAAATGAAGTTTTAAATCAATCTAAAGTATATATGAGTAAACTTGGTCT
GACAGTTACCAATGCTTAATCAGTGAGGCACCTATCTCAGCGATCTGTCTATTTCGTTCATCCATAGTTG
CCTGACTCCCCGTCGTGTAGATAACTACGATACGGGAGGGCTTACCATCTGGCCCCAGTGCTGCAATGAT
ACCGCGAGAACCACGCTCACCGGCTCCAGATTTATCAGCAATAAACCAGCCAGCCGGAAGGGCCGAGCGC
AGAAGTGGTCCTGCAACTTTATCCGCCTCCATCCAGTCTATTAATTGTTGCCGGGAAGCTAGAGTAAGTA
GTTCGCCAGTTAATAGTTTGCGCAACGTTGTTGCCATTGCTACAGGCATCGTGGTGTCACGCTCGTCGTT
TGGTATGGCTTCATTCAGCTCCGGTTCCCAACGATCAAGGCGAGTTACATGATCCCCCATGTTGTGCAAA
AAAGCGGTTAGCTCCTTCGGTCCTCCGATCGTTGTCAGAAGTAAGTTGGCCGCAGTGTTATCACTCATGG
TTATGGCAGCACTGCATAATTCTCTTACTGTCATGCCATCCGTAAGATGCTTTTCTGTGACTGGTGAGTA
CTCAACCAAGTCATTCTGAGAATAGTGTATGCGGCGACCGAGTTGCTCTTGCCCGGCGTCAATACGGGAT
AATACCGCGCCACATAGCAGAACTTTAAAAGTGCTCATCATTGGAAAACGTTCTTCGGGGCGAAAACTCT
CAAGGATCTTACCGCTGTTGAGATCCAGTTCGATGTAACCCACTCGTGCACCCAACTGATCTTCAGCATC
TTTTACTTTCACCAGCGTTTCTGGGTGAGCAAAAACAGGAAGGCAAAATGCCGCAAAAAAGGGAATAAGG
GCGACACGGAAATGTTGAATACTCATACTCTTCCTTTTTCAATATTATTGAAGCATTTATCAGGGTTATT
GTCTCATGAGCGGATACATATTTGAATGTAGCTCCGAATTTCTCGAGGGCTTGTCGACGACGGCGGTCTC
CGTCGTCAGGATCATGAATTCGACCCGCCTGCCACCATGACCGAGTACAAGCCCACGGTGCGCCTCGCCA
CCCGCGACGACGTCCCCCGGGCCGTACGCACCCTCGCCGCCGCGTTCGCCGACTACCCCGCCACGCGCCA
CACCGTCGACCCGGACCGCCACATCGAGCGGGTCACCGAGCTGCAAGAACTCTTCCTCACGCGCGTCGGG
CTCGACATCGGCAAGGTGTGGGTCGCGGACGACGGCGCCGCGGTGGCGGTCTGGACCACGCCGGAGAGCG
TCGAAGCGGGGGCGGTGTTCGCCGAGATCGGCCCGCGCATGGCCGAGTTGAGCGGTTCCCGGCTGGCCGC
GCAGCAACAGATGGAAGGCCTCCTGGCGCCGCACCGGCCCAAGGAGCCCGCGTGGTTCCTGGCCACCGTC
GGCGTCTCGCCCGACCACCAGGGCAAGGGTCTGGGCAGCGCCGTCGTGCTCCCCGGAGTGGAGGCGGCCG
AGCGCGCCGGGGTGCCCGCCTTCCTGGAGACATCCGCGCCCCGCAACCTCCCCTTCTACGAGCGGCTCGG
CTTCACCGTCACCGCCGACGTCGAGGTGCCCGAAGGACCGCGCACCTGGTGCATGACCCGCAAGCCCGGT
GCCTGATACGCGTGAATTCACTCCTCAGGTGCAGGCTGCCTATCAGAAGGTGGTGGCTGGTGTGGCCAAT
GCCCTGGCTCACAAATACCACTGAGATCTTTTTCCCTCTGCCAAAAATTATGGGGACATCATGAAGCCCC
TTGAGCATCTGACTTCTGGCTAATAAAGGAAATTTATTTTCATTGCAATAGTGTGTTGGAATTTTTTGTG
TCTCTCACTCGGAAGGACATATGGGAGGGCAAATCATTTAAAACATCAGAATGAGTATTTGGTTTAGAGT
TTGGCAACATATGCCCATATGCTGGCTGCCATGAACAAAGGTTGGCTATAAAGAGGTCATCAGTATATGA
AACAGCCCCCTGCTGTCCATTCCTTATTCCATAGAAAAGCCTTGACTTGAGGTTAGATTTTTTTTATATT
TTGTTTTGTGTTATTTTTTTCTTTAACATCCCTAAAATTTTCCTTACATGTTTTACTAGCCAGATTTTTC
CTCCTCTCCTGACTACTCCCAGTCATAGCTGTCCCTCTTCTCTTATGGAGATCCCTCGACCTGCAGCCCA
AGCTTGAATTCTCTAGAATTACCCTGTTATCCCTATGCTTGGTTTACCGAGCTCTTATTGGTTTTCAAAC
TTCATTGACTGTGCCCAACGCGCCTGGGAGCTCACGGGGACAGCCCCCCCCCAAAGCCCCCAGGGATGTA
ATTACGTCCCTCCCCCGCTAGGGGGCAGCAGCGAGCCGCCCGGGGCTCCGCTCCGGTCCGGCGCTCCCCC
CGCATCCCCGAGCCGGCAGCGTGCGGGGACAGCCCGGGCACGGGGAAGGTGGCACGGGATCGCTTTCCTC
TGAACGCTTCTCGCTGCTCTTTGAGCCTGCAGACACCTGGGGGGATACGGGGAAAAAGCTAGGCTGAAAG
ACCGGTTCTTAGAATGACACGCGCCTGGGAGCTCACGGGGACAGCCCCCCCCCAAAGCCCCCAGGGATGT
AATTACGTCCCTCCCCCGCTAGGGGGCAGCAGCGAGCCGCCCGGGGCTCCGCTCCGGTCCGGCGCTCCCC
CCGCATCCCCGAGCCGGCAGCGTGCGGGGACAGCCCGGGCACGGGGAAGGTGGCACGGGATCGCTTTCCT
CTGAACGCTTCTCGCTGCTCTTTGAGCCTGCAGACACCTGGGGGGATACGGGGAAAAAGCTAACTTCTGA
GACGACAACTTTGTATAGAAAAGTTGGCTCCGAATTCGCCCTTGACAGCAGAGATCCAGTTTGGTTAATT
AATTGGCTCCGGTGCCCGTCAGTGGGCAGAGCGCACATCGCCCACAGTCCCCGAGAAGTTGTGGGGAGGG
GTCGGCAATTGAACCGGTGCCTAGAGAAGGTGGCGCGGGGTAAACTGGGAAAGTGATGTCGTGTACTGGC
TCCGCCTTTTTCCCGAGGGTGGGGGAGAACCGTATATAAGTGCAGTAGTCGCCGTGAACGTTCTTTTTCG
CAACGGGTTTGCCGCCAGAACACAGGTAAGTGCCGTGTGTGGTTCCCGCGGGCCTGGCCTCTTTACGGGT
TATGGCCCTTGCGTGCCTTGAATTACTTCCACCTGGCTGCAGTACGTGATTCTTGATCCCGAGCTTCGGG
TTGGAAGTGGGTGGGAGAGTTCGAGGCCTTGCGCTTAAGGAGCCCCTTCGCCTCGTGCTTGAGTTGAGGC
CTGGCCTGGGCGCTGGGGCCGCCGCGTGCGAATCTGGTGGCACCTTCGCGCCTGTCTCGCTGCTTTCGAT
AAGTCTCTAGCCATTTAAAATTTTTGATGACCTGCTGCGACGCTTTTTTTCTGGCAAGATAGTCTTGTAA
ATGCGGGCCAAGATCTGCACACTGGTATTTCGGTTTTTGGGGCCGCGGGCGGCGACGGGGCCCGTGCGTC
CCAGCGCACATGTTCGGCGAGGCGGGGCCTGCGAGCGCGGCCACCGAGAATCGGACGGGGGTAGTCTCAA
GCTGGCCGGCCTGCTCTGGTGCCTGGCCTCGCGCCGCCGTGTATCGCCCCGCCCTGGGCGGCAAGGCTGG
CCCGGTCGGCACCAGTTGCGTGAGCGGAAAGATGGCCGCTTCCCGGCCCTGCTGCAGGGAGCTCAAAATG
GAGGACGCGGCGCTCGGGAGAGCGGGCGGGTGAGTCACCCACACAAAGGAAAAGGGCCTTTCCGTCCTCA
GCCGTCGCTTCATGTGACTCCACGGAGTACCGGGCGCCGTCCAGGCACCTCGATTAGTTCTCGAGCTTTT
GGAGTACGTCGTCTTTAGGTTGGGGGGAGGGGTTTTATGCGATGGAGTTTCCCCACACTGAGTGGGTGGA
GACTGAAGTTAGGCCAGCTTGGCACTTGATGTAATTCTCCTTGGAATTTGCCCTTTTTGAGTTTGGATCT
TGGTTCATTCTCAAGCCTCAGACAGTGGTTCAAAGTTTTTTTCTTCCATTTCAGGTGTCGTGAGAAGGGC
GAATTCGACCCAAGTTTGTACAAAAAAGCAGGCTGGATCCAGGTGCCACCATGGTGAGCGAGCTGATTAA
GGAGAACATGCACATGAAGCTGTACATGGAGGGCACCGTGAACAACCACCACTTCAAGTGCACATCCGAG
GGCGAAGGCAAGCCCTACGAGGGCACCCAGACCATGAGAATCAAGGCGGTCGAGGGCGGCCCTCTCCCCT
TCGCCTTCGACATCCTGGCTACCAGCTTCATGTACGGCAGCAAAACCTTCATCAACCACACCCAGGGCAT
CCCCGACTTCTTTAAGCAGTCCTTCCCCGAGGGCTTCACATGGGAGAGAGTCACCACATACGAAGATGGG
GGCGTGCTGACCGCTACCCAGGACACCAGCCTCCAGGACGGCTGCCTCATCTACAACGTCAAGATCAGAG
GGGTGAACTTCCCATCCAACGGCCCTGTGATGCAGAAGAAAACACTCGGCTGGGAGGCCTCCACCGAGAC
ACTGTACCCCGCTGACGGCGGCCTGGAAGGCAGAGCCGACATGGCCCTGAAGCTCGTGGGCGGGGGCCAC
CTGATCTGCAACCTTAAGACCACATACAGATCCAAGAAACCCGCTAAGAACCTCAAGATGCCCGGCGTCT
ACTATGTGGACAGGAGACTGGAAAGAATCAAGGAGGCCGACAAAGAGACATACGTCGAGCAGCACGAGGT
GGCTGTGGCCAGATACTGCGACCTCCCTAGCAAACTGGGGCACAAACTTAATTGAGAATTCTACCACCCA
GCTTTCTTGTACAAAGTGGTACGTCTCAAGACCAGAGGTCTCTGCTTTGCATGTTATCGGGAGGGGACTG
AGCCTGAATCGGGAGGGGACTGAGCCTGAATCGGGAGGGGACTGAGCCTGAATCGGGAGGGGACTGAGCC
TGACAACCAGAAGAGACCTGTGCTTCACTCCTCAGGTGCAGGCTGCCTATCAGAAGGTGGTGGCTGGTGT
GGCCAATGCCCTGGCTCACAAATACCACTGAGATCTTTTTCCCTCTGCCAAAAATTATGGGGACATCATG
AAGCCCCTTGAGCATCTGACTTCTGGCTAATAAAGGAAATTTATTTTCATTGCAATAGTGTGTTGGAATT
TTTTGTGTCTCTCACTCGGAAGGACATATGGGAGGGCAAATCATTTAAAACATCAGAATGAGTATTTGGT
TTAGAGTTTGGCAACATATGCCCATATGCTGGCTGCCATGAACAAAGGTTGGCTATAAAGAGGTCATCAG
TATATGAAACAGCCCCCTGCTGTCCATTCCTTATTCCATAGAAAAGCCTTGACTTGAGGTTAGATTTTTT
TTATATTTTGTTTTGTGTTATTTTTTTCTTTAACATCCCTAAAATTTTCCTTACATGTTTTACTAGCCAG
ATTTTTCCTCCTCTCCTGACTACTCCCAGTCATAGCTGTCCCTCTTCTCTTATGGAGATCCCGAGCGGTG
CGTTTTTATGCTTGTAGTATTGTATAATGTTTTTAAGATCCAAGCTTCTGACCTCTTCTCTTCCTCCCAC
AGGGCCTCGAGACAATTGCATCGATGGTACCAGTGAAAGTCTGCAATGAATTCGAGTTGGCGCGCCTGTC
ATTCTAAATCTCTCTTTCAGCCTAAAGCTTTTTCCCCGTATCCCCCCAGGTGTCTGCAGGCTCAAAGAGC
AGCGAGAAGCGTTCAGAGGAAAGCGATCCCGTGCCACCTTCCCCGTGCCCGGGCTGTCCCCGCACGCTGC
CGGCTCGGGGATGCGGGGGGAGCGCCGGACCGGAGCGGAGCCCCGGGCGGCTCGCTGCTGCCCCCTAGCG
GGGGAGGGACGTAATTACATCCCTGGGGGCTTTGGGAGGGGGCTGTCCCCGTGAGCTCCCAGGCGCGCCT
GTCATTCTAAATCTCTCTTTCAGCCTAAAGCTTTTTCCCCGTATCCCCCCAGGTGTCTGCAGGCTCAAAG
AGCAGCGAGAAGCGTTCAGAGGAAAGCGATCCCGTGCCACCTTCCCCGTGCCCGGGCTGTCCCCGCACGC
TGCCGGCTCGGGGATGCGGGGGGAGCGCCGGACCGGAGCGGAGCCCCGGGCGGCTCGCTGCTGCCCCCTA
GCGGGGGAGGGACGTAATTACATCCCTGGGGGCTTTGGGGGGGGGCTGTCCCCGTGAGCTCCCAGGCGCG
CCAACTCGGTACCGTATCGATGTCGACGTTAACGCTAGTGATATCAACTTTGTATAGAAAAGTTGGCTCC
GAATTCGCCCTTGACAGCAGAGATCCAGTTTGGTTAATTAATTGGCTCCGGTGCCCGTCAGTGGGCAGAG
CGCACATCGCCCACAGTCCCCGAGAAGTTGTGGGGAGGGGTCGGCAATTGAACCGGTGCCTAGAGAAGGT
GGCGCGGGGTAAACTGGGAAAGTGATGTCGTGTACTGGCTCCGCCTTTTTCCCGAGGGTGGGGGAGAACC
GTATATAAGTGCAGTAGTCGCCGTGAACGTTCTTTTTCGCAACGGGTTTGCCGCCAGAACACAGGTAAGT
GCCGTGTGTGGTTCCCGCGGGCCTGGCCTCTTTACGGGTTATGGCCCTTGCGTGCCTTGAATTACTTCCA
CCTGGCTGCAGTACGTGATTCTTGATCCCGAGCTTCGGGTTGGAAGTGGGTGGGAGAGTTCGAGGCCTTG
CGCTTAAGGAGCCCCTTCGCCTCGTGCTTGAGTTGAGGCCTGGCCTGGGCGCTGGGGCCGCCGCGTGCGA
ATCTGGTGGCACCTTCGCGCCTGTCTCGCTGCTTTCGATAAGTCTCTAGCCATTTAAAATTTTTGATGAC
CTGCTGCGACGCTTTTTTTCTGGCAAGATAGTCTTGTAAATGCGGGCCAAGATCTGCACACTGGTATTTC
GGTTTTTGGGGCCGCGGGCGGCGACGGGGCCCGTGCGTCCCAGCGCACATGTTCGGCGAGGCGGGGCCTG
CGAGCGCGGCCACCGAGAATCGGACGGGGGTAGTCTCAAGCTGGCCGGCCTGCTCTGGTGCCTGGCCTCG
CGCCGCCGTGTATCGCCCCGCCCTGGGCGGCAAGGCTGGCCCGGTCGGCACCAGTTGCGTGAGCGGAAAG
ATGGCCGCTTCCCGGCCCTGCTGCAGGGAGCTCAAAATGGAGGACGCGGCGCTCGGGAGAGCGGGCGGGT
GAGTCACCCACACAAAGGAAAAGGGCCTTTCCGTCCTCAGCCGTCGCTTCATGTGACTCCACGGAGTACC
GGGCGCCGTCCAGGCACCTCGATTAGTTCTCGAGCTTTTGGAGTACGTCGTCTTTAGGTTGGGGGGAGGG
GTTTTATGCGATGGAGTTTCCCCACACTGAGTGGGTGGAGACTGAAGTTAGGCCAGCTTGGCACTTGATG
TAATTCTCCTTGGAATTTGCCCTTTTTGAGTTTGGATCTTGGTTCATTCTCAAGCCTCAGACAGTGGTTC
AAAGTTTTTTTCTTCCATTTCAGGTGTCGTGAGAAGGGCGAATTCGACCCAAGTTTGTACAAAAAAGCAG
GCTCGCCACCATGGTGAGCAAGGGCGAGGAGCTGTTCACCGGGGTGGTGCCCATCCTGGTCGAGCTGGAC
GGCGACGTAAACGGCCACAAGTTCAGCGTGAGGGGCGAGGGCGAGGGCGATGCCACCAACGGCAAGCTGA
CCCTGAAGTTCATCTGCACCACCGGCAAGCTGCCCGTGCCCTGGCCCACCCTCGTGACCACCCTGAGCCA
CGGCGTGCAGTGCTTCGCCCGCTACCCCGACCACATGAAGCAGCACGACTTCTTCAAGTCCGCCATGCCC
GAAGGCTACGTCCAGGAGCGCACCATCTTCTTCAAGGACGACGGCACCTACAAGACCCGCGCCGAGGTGA
AGTTCGAGGGCGACACCCTAGTGAACCGCATCGAGCTGAAGGGCGTCGACTTCAAGGAGGACGGCAACAT
CCTGGGGCACAAGCTGGAGTACAACTTCAACAGCCACAACATCTATATCATGGCCGTCAAGCAGAAGAAC
GGCATCAAGGTGAACTTCAAGATCCGCCACAACGTGGAGGACGGCAGCGTGCAGCTCGCCGACCACTACC
AGCAGAACACCCCCATCGGCGACGGCCCCGTGCTGCTGCCCGACAGCCACTACCTGAGCACCCAGTCCGT
GCTGAGCAAAGACCCCAACGAGAAGCGCGATCACATGGTCCTGCTGGAGTTCCGCACCGCCGCCGGGATC
ACTCTCGGCATGGACGAGCTGTACAAGTAATACCACCCAGCTTTCTTGTACAAAGTGGTACGCGTGAATT
CACTCCTCAGGTGCAGGCTGCCTATCAGAAGGTGGTGGCTGGTGTGGCCAATGCCCTGGCTCACAAATAC
CACTGAGATCTTTTTCCCTCTGCCAAAAATTATGGGGACATCATGAAGCCCCTTGAGCATCTGACTTCTG
GCTAATAAAGGAAATTTATTTTCATTGCAATAGTGTGTTGGAATTTTTTGTGTCTCTCACTCGGAAGGAC
ATATGGGAGGGCAAATCATTTAAAACATCAGAATGAGTATTTGGTTTAGAGTTTGGCAACATATGCCCAT
ATGCTGGCTGCCATGAACAAAGGTTGGCTATAAAGAGGTCATCAGTATATGAAACAGCCCCCTGCTGTCC
ATTCCTTATTCCATAGAAAAGCCTTGACTTGAGGTTAGATTTTTTTTATATTTTGTTTTGTGTTATTTTT
TTCTTTAACATCCCTAAAATTTTCCTTACATGTTTTACTAGCCAGATTTTTCCTCCTCTCCTGACTACTC
CCAGTCATAGCTGTCCCTCTTCTCTTATGGAGATCCCTCGACCTGCAGCCCAAGCTTGGCGTAATCATGG
TCATAGCTGTTTCCTGTGTGAAATTGTTATCCGCTCACAATTCCACACAACATACGAGCCGGAAGCATAA
AGTGTAAAGCCTGGGGTGCCTAATGAGTGAGCTAACTCACATTAATTGCGTTGCGCTCACTGCCCGCTTT
CCAGTCGGGAAACCTGTCGTGCCAGCGGATCGACAGTACTAAGCTTGGTCTAATACCCAATCTCTCGTCT
TATCCAGATGTTTTATACGCCTCTGGCCCGTGTCTCAAAATCTCTGATGTTACATTGCACAAGATAAAAT
AATATCATCATGAACAATAAAACTGTCTGCTTACATAAACAGTAATACAAGGGGTGTTATGAGCCATATT
CAACGGGAAACGTCGAGGCCGCGATTAAATTCCAACATGGATGCTGATTTATATGGGTATAAATGGGCTC
GCGATAATGTCGGGCAATCAGGTGCGACAATCTATCGCTTGTATGGGAAGCCCGATGCGCCAGAGTTGTT
TCTGAAACATGGCAAAGGTAGCGTTGCCAATGATGTTACAGATGAGATGGTCAGACTAAACTGGCTGACG
GAATTTATGCCTCTTCCGACCATCAAGCATTTTATCCGTACTCCTGATGATGCATGGTTACTCACCACTG
CGATCCCCGGAAAAACAGCATTCCAGGTATTAGAAGAATATCCTGATTCAGGTGAAAATATTGTTGATGC
GCTGGCAGTGTTCCTGCGCCGGTTGCATTCGATTCCTGTTTGTAATTGTCCTTTTAACAGCGATCGCGTA
TTTCGTCTCGCTCAGGCGCAATCACGAATGAATAACGGTTTGGTTGATGCGAGTGATTTTGATGACGAGC
GTAATGGCTGGCCTGTTGAACAAGTCTGGAAAGAAATGCATAAACTTTTGCCATTCTCACCGGATTCAGT
CGTCACTCATGGTGATTTCTCACTTGATAACCTTATTTTTGACGAGGGGAAATTAATAGGTTGTATTGAT
GTTGGACGAGTCGGAATCGCAGACCGATACCAGGATCTTGCCATCCTATGGAACTGCCTCGGTGAGTTTT
CTCCTTCATTACAGAAACGGCTTTTTCAAAAATATGGTATTGATAATCCTGATATGAATAAATTGCAGTT
TCATTTGATGCTCGATGAGTTTTTCTAATCAGAATTGGTTAATTGGTTGTAACACTGGCAGAGCATTACG
CTGACTTGACGGGACGGCGCAAGCTCATGACCAAAATCCCTTAACGTGAGTTACGCGTCGTTCCACTGAG
CGTCAGAGGTATCACTAGTATTACAGAGGTAAGTTATAACAGTCGCCTAACCC
Features (pLannotate 1.2.2; 28 found; start..end, strand, type, name):
     87..675     -  rep_origin     ori: high-copy-number ColE1/pMB1/pBR322/pUC origin of replication
    846..1706    -  CDS            AmpR: β-lactamase; bla; confers resistance to ampicillin, carbenicillin, and related antibiotics
   1707..1778    -  promoter       AmpR promoter: bla
   1857..2456    +  CDS            PuroR: puromycin N-acetyltransferase; pac from Streptomyces alboniger; confers resistance to puromycin
   2461..2541    +  CDS            HBB (fragment): HBB_PONPY - Experimental evidence at transcript level: Swiss-Prot protein existence level 2. Involved in oxygen transport from the lung to the various peripheral tissues. From Pongo pygmaeus (Bornean orangutan).
   2612..2667    +  polyA_signal   β-globin poly(A) signal: rabbit β-globin polyadenylation signal (Gil and Proudfoot, 1987)
   3646..3666    +  protein_bind   attB4: mutant version of attB; core recombination site for the Gateway® BP reaction BP Clonase™
   3734..3945    +  promoter       EF-1α core promoter: core promoter for human elongation factor EF-1α
   3946..4884    +  intron         EF-1α intron A: intron upstream of the start codon of human EF-1α
   4911..4931    +  protein_bind   attB1: mutant version of attB; core recombination site for the Gateway® BP reaction BP Clonase™
   4951..5646    +  CDS            mKate2: mKate2 is a basic (constitutively fluorescent) red fluorescent protein published in 2009, derived from Entacmaea quadricolor. It is reported to be a rapidly-maturing monomer with moderate acid sensitivity.
   5666..5690    -  protein_bind   attB2: mutant version of attB; recombination site for the Gateway® BP reaction BP Clonase™
   5834..5908    +  CDS            HBB (fragment): HBB_PONPY - Experimental evidence at transcript level: Swiss-Prot protein existence level 2. Involved in oxygen transport from the lung to the various peripheral tissues. From Pongo pygmaeus (Bornean orangutan).
   5979..6034    +  polyA_signal   β-globin poly(A) signal: rabbit β-globin polyadenylation signal (Gil and Proudfoot, 1987)
   6418..6443    +  misc_feature   SA: splice acceptor site
   7115..7135    +  protein_bind   attB4: mutant version of attB; core recombination site for the Gateway® BP reaction BP Clonase™
   7203..7414    +  promoter       EF-1α core promoter: core promoter for human elongation factor EF-1α
   7415..8353    +  intron         EF-1α intron A: intron upstream of the start codon of human EF-1α
   8380..8400    +  protein_bind   attB1: mutant version of attB; core recombination site for the Gateway® BP reaction BP Clonase™
   8411..9127    +  CDS            EBFP2: EBFP2 is a basic (constitutively fluorescent) blue fluorescent protein published in 2007, derived from Aequorea victoria. It is reported to be a rapidly-maturing monomer with moderate acid sensitivity.
   9135..9159    -  protein_bind   attB2: mutant version of attB; recombination site for the Gateway® BP reaction BP Clonase™
   9163..9243    +  CDS            HBB (fragment): HBB_PONPY - Experimental evidence at transcript level: Swiss-Prot protein existence level 2. Involved in oxygen transport from the lung to the various peripheral tissues. From Pongo pygmaeus (Bornean orangutan).
   9314..9369    +  polyA_signal   β-globin poly(A) signal: rabbit β-globin polyadenylation signal (Gil and Proudfoot, 1987)
   9752..9774    -  protein_bind   lac operator (fragment): The lac repressor binds to the lac operator to inhibit transcription in E. coli. This inhibition can be relieved by adding lactose or isopropyl-β-D-thiogalactopyranoside (IPTG). lac repressor encoded by lacI
   9778..9808    -  promoter       lac promoter: promoter for the E. coli lac operon
   9823..9844    -  protein_bind   CAP binding site: CAP binding activates transcription in the presence of cAMP. E. coli catabolite activator protein
   9857..9896    -  CDS            lacI (fragment): lac repressor; lacI; The lac repressor binds to the lac operator to inhibit transcription in E. coli. This inhibition can be relieved by adding lactose or isopropyl-β-D-thiogalactopyranoside (IPTG).
  10069..10878   +  CDS            KanR: aminoglycoside phosphotransferase; aph(3')-Ia; confers resistance to kanamycin in bacteria or G418 (Geneticin®) in eukaryotes
