[The description below was written by a language model from this plasmid's Addgene catalogue record and pLannotate feature annotations shown in this document.]
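Description:
LSB-hsa-miR-484 is a mammalian expression plasmid of about 11 kb built on the Low Sensor Backbone (LSB) and designed as a two-colour fluorescent sensor of microRNA activity. It replicates in E. coli from a high-copy ColE1/pUC-type origin and carries both a β-lactamase gene and an aph(3')-Ia kanamycin resistance gene, matching the recorded dual ampicillin and kanamycin selection. A puromycin N-acetyltransferase coding sequence followed by a rabbit β-globin polyadenylation signal is also present for selection of mammalian cells. No promoter is annotated directly upstream of it, so the record does not show how it is driven. The depositor notes small insertions flanking this region in the physical plasmid that do not affect puromycin selection.

The payload consists of two parallel transcription units. Each uses the human EF-1α core promoter with intron A and ends in a β-globin poly(A) signal, and each is flanked by Gateway attB4, attB1 and attB2 sites left over from modular assembly. One unit expresses the red fluorescent protein mKate2 and, according to the catalogue entry, carries a target site for human miR-484 in its 3' UTR. This site is not separately annotated in the feature table but would fall in the gap between attB2 and the β-globin sequences. The second unit expresses EBFP2 without a target site and acts as an internal reference for transfection and expression level. When miR-484 is active in a cell, mKate2 output is repressed while EBFP2 is unaffected, so the red-to-blue ratio reports miRNA activity. The repeated poly(A) elements make the plasmid inherently unstable, and the depositor advises verifying multiple clones.
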