Addgene plasmid #103552: LSB-hsa-miR-484
Purpose: Used to sense miRNA activity using fluorescence based tools. hsa-miR-484 target in 3' UTR of of mKate. miRNA activity can be measured by the repression of mKate2 relative to EBFP2 fluorescent proteins . Plasmid is inherently unstable; please see Depositor Comments
Depositing lab: Ron Weiss. Depositing organization: Massachusetts Institute of Technology. Publication: A mixed antagonistic/synergistic miRNA repression model enables accurate predictions of multi-input miRNA sensor activity. Gam JJ, Babb J, Weiss R. Nat Commun. 2018 Jun 22;9(1):2430. doi: 10.1038/s41467-018-04575-0. PubMed 29934631.
Backbone
  Vector backbone: Low Sensor Backbone (LSB)
  Vector type: Mammalian Expression, Synthetic Biology
Growth in bacteria
  Bacterial resistance: Ampicillin and Kanamycin, 100 & 50 μg/mL
  Growth temperature: 30°C
  Growth strain: NEB Stable
  Copy number: High Copy
Gene/Insert
  Gene/Insert name: hsa-miR-484 target
  Species: H. sapiens (human)
  Entrez Gene: MIR484 (a.k.a. MIRN484, hsa-mir-484, mir-484)
  Promoter: EF-1a
  Cloning method: Gibson Cloning
Terms and licenses: Academic/Nonprofit Terms; Industry Terms: Not Available to Industry
Depositor comments: Please note that this plasmid is inherently unstable due to a repeating poly A element. We recommend performing a diagnostic digest on multiple colonies upon receipt. The depositors would like to note the presence of several discrepancies between the depositor sequence and physical plasmid sequence. In particular, the sequences upstream and downstream of the puromycin coding region have 10 bp insertions which do not affect the ability to perform puromycin selection. The sequences for those regions within the physical plasmids are as follows: Upstream of Puro: GAATTCGACCGCCTGTCTCAAGGTGCCACC; Downstream of Puro: GCTTTGAGACTACGCGTGAATTCACTCCTC. Please contact if you are interested in this plasmid prior to placing an order.
How to cite: LSB-hsa-miR-484 was a gift from Ron Weiss (Addgene plasmid # 103552 ; http://n2t.net/addgene:103552 ; RRID:Addgene_103552)
