>Addgene plasmid #103552 | LSB-hsa-miR-484 | depositor partial sequence | sequence record 196153 | hsa-miR-484 target
ATCGGGAGGGGACTGAGCCTGA
