>Addgene plasmid #103552 | LSB-hsa-miR-484 | addgene partial sequence | sequence record 308851 | mKate2-F 5'-ACCCGCTAAGAACCTCAAGA-3'
AGGAGGCCGACAAAGAGACATACGTCGAGCAGCACGAGGTGGCTGTGGCCAGATACTGCGACCTCCCTAG
CAAACTGGGGCACAAACTTAATTGAGAATTCTACCACCCAGCTTTCTTGTACAAAGTGGTACGTCTCAAG
ACCAGAGGTCTCTGCTTTGCATGTTATCGGGAGGGGACTGAGCCTGAATCGGGAGGGGACTGAGCCTGAA
TCGGGAGGGGACTGAGCCTGAATCGGGAGGGGACTGAGCCTGACAACCAGAAGAGACCTGTGCTTCACTC
CTCAGGTGCAGGCTGCCTATCAGAAGGTGGTGGCTGGTGTGGCCAATGCCCTGGCTCACAAATACCACTG
AGATCTTTTTCCCTCTGCCAAAAATTATGGGGACATCATGAAGCCCCTTGAGCATCTGACTTCTGGCTAA
TAAAGGAAATTTATTTTCATTGCAATAGTGTGTTGGAATTTTTTGTGTCTCTCACTCGGAAGGACATATG
GGAGGGCAAATCATTTAAAACATCAGAATGAGTATTTGGTTTAGAGTTTGGCAACATATGCCCATATGCT
GGCTGCC
